LOCUS       Exported 4163 bp ds-DNA circular SYN 12-MAY-2021
DEFINITION  synthetic circular DNA
ACCESSION   .
VERSION     .
KEYWORDS    pCMV-myc-LC3 (Atg8)
SOURCE      synthetic DNA construct
  ORGANISM  synthetic DNA construct
REFERENCE   1 (bases 1 to 4163)
  AUTHORS   Lee IH, Cao L, Mostoslavsky R, Lombard DB, Liu J, Bruns NE, Tsokos
            M, Alt FW, Finkel T
  TITLE     A role for the NAD-dependent deacetylase Sirt1 in the regulation of
            autophagy.
  JOURNAL   Proc Natl Acad Sci U S A. 2008 Mar 4. 105(9):3374-9.
  PUBMED    18296641
REFERENCE   2 (bases 1 to 4163)
  AUTHORS   .
  TITLE     Direct Submission
  JOURNAL   Exported May 12, 2021 from SnapGene Server 1.1.58
            http://www.snapgene.com
FEATURES             Location/Qualifiers
     source          1..4163
                     /organism="synthetic DNA construct"
                     /mol_type="other DNA"
     enhancer        1..304
                     /label=CMV enhancer
                     /note="human cytomegalovirus immediate early enhancer"
     promoter        305..508
                     /label=CMV promoter
                     /note="human cytomegalovirus (CMV) immediate early
                     promoter"
     primer_bind     459..479
                     /label=CMV-F
                     /note="Human CMV immediate early promoter, forward primer"
     primer_bind     505..529
                     /label=LNCX
                     /note="Human CMV promoter, forward primer"
     intron          646..742
                     /label=SV40 intron
                     /note="modified SV40 intron with splice donor and acceptor
                     sites"
     CDS             872..1246
                     /codon_start=1
                     /gene="MAP1LC3B"
                     /product="human LC3 protein"
                     /label=LC3B
                     /note="Atg8 family member found on autophagosomes"
                     /translation="MPSEKTFKQRRTFEQRVEDVRLIREQHPTKIPVIIERYKGEKQLP
                     VLDKTKFLVPDHVNMSELIKIIRRRLQLNANQAFFLLVNGHSMVSVSTPISEVYESEKD
                     EDGFLYMVYASQETFGMKLSV"
     polyA_signal    1276..1410
                     /label=SV40 poly(A) signal
                     /note="SV40 polyadenylation signal"
     primer_bind     complement(1300..1319)
                     /label=EBV-rev
                     /note="SV40 polyA terminator, reverse primer"
     primer_bind     1354..1373
                     /label=SV40pA-R
                     /note="SV40 polyA, reverse primer"
     primer_bind     complement(1521..1537)
                     /label=M13 rev
                     /note="common sequencing primer, one of multiple similar
                     variants"
     primer_bind     complement(1521..1537)
                     /label=M13 Reverse
                     /note="In lacZ gene. Also called M13-rev"
     primer_bind     complement(1534..1556)
                     /label=M13/pUC Reverse
                     /note="In lacZ gene"
     protein_bind    1545..1561
                     /label=lac operator
                     /bound_moiety="lac repressor encoded by lacI"
                     /note="The lac repressor binds to the lac operator to
                     inhibit transcription in E. coli. This inhibition can be
                     relieved by adding lactose or
                     isopropyl-beta-D-thiogalactopyranoside (IPTG)."
     promoter        complement(1569..1599)
                     /label=lac promoter
                     /note="promoter for the E. coli lac operon"
     protein_bind    1614..1635
                     /label=CAP binding site
                     /bound_moiety="E. coli catabolite activator protein"
                     /note="CAP binding activates transcription in the presence
                     of cAMP."
     primer_bind     complement(1752..1769)
                     /label=L4440
                     /note="L4440 vector, forward primer"
     rep_origin      complement(1923..2511)
                     /direction=LEFT
                     /label=ori
                     /note="high-copy-number ColE1/pMB1/pBR322/pUC origin of
                     replication"
     primer_bind     complement(2003..2022)
                     /label=pBR322ori-F
                     /note="pBR322 origin, forward primer"
     CDS             complement(2682..3542)
                     /codon_start=1
                     /gene="bla"
                     /product="beta-lactamase"
                     /label=AmpR
                     /note="confers resistance to ampicillin, carbenicillin, and
                     related antibiotics"
                     /translation="MSIQHFRVALIPFFAAFCLPVFAHPETLVKVKDAEDQLGARVGYI
                     ELDLNSGKILESFRPEERFPMMSTFKVLLCGAVLSRIDAGQEQLGRRIHYSQNDLVEYS
                     PVTEKHLTDGMTVRELCSAAITMSDNTAANLLLTTIGGPKELTAFLHNMGDHVTRLDRW
                     EPELNEAIPNDERDTTMPVAMATTLRKLLTGELLTLASRQQLIDWMEADKVAGPLLRSA
                     LPAGWFIADKSGAGERGSRGIIAALGPDGKPSRIVVIYTTGSQATMDERNRQIAEIGAS
                     LIKHW"
     primer_bind     3305..3324
                     /label=Amp-R
                     /note="Ampicillin resistance gene, reverse primer"
     promoter        complement(3543..3647)
                     /gene="bla"
                     /label=AmpR promoter
     primer_bind     3715..3733
                     /label=pBRforEco
                     /note="pBR322 vectors, upsteam of EcoRI site, forward
                     primer"
     primer_bind     complement(3771..3793)
                     /label=pGEX 3'
                     /note="pGEX vectors, reverse primer"
     primer_bind     3893..3912
                     /label=pRS-marker
                     /note="pRS vectors, use to sequence yeast selectable
                     marker"
     primer_bind     4106..4128
                     /label=M13/pUC Forward
                     /note="In lacZ gene"
     primer_bind     4120..4137
                     /label=M13 Forward
                     /note="In lacZ gene. Also called M13-F20 or M13 (-21)
                     Forward"
     primer_bind     4121..4137
                     /label=M13 fwd
                     /note="common sequencing primer, one of multiple similar
                     variants"
ORIGIN
        1 cgttacataa cttacggtaa atggcccgcc tggctgaccg cccaacgacc cccgcccatt
       61 gacgtcaata atgacgtatg ttcccatagt aacgccaata gggactttcc attgacgtca
      121 atgggtggag tatttacggt aaactgccca cttggcagta catcaagtgt atcatatgcc
      181 aagtacgccc cctattgacg tcaatgacgg taaatggccc gcctggcatt atgcccagta
      241 catgacctta tgggactttc ctacttggca gtacatctac gtattagtca tcgctattac
      301 catggtgatg cggttttggc agtacatcaa tgggcgtgga tagcggtttg actcacgggg
      361 atttccaagt ctccacccca ttgacgtcaa tgggagtttg ttttggcacc aaaatcaacg
      421 ggactttcca aaatgtcgta acaactccgc cccattgacg caaatgggcg gtaggcgtgt
      481 acggtgggag gtctatataa gcagagctcg tttagtgaac cgtcagatcg cctggagacg
      541 ccatccacgc tgttttgacc tccatagaag acaccgggac cgatccagcc tccggactct
      601 agaggatccg gtactagagg aactgaaaaa ccagaaagtt aactggtaag tttagtcttt
      661 ttgtctttta tttcaggtcc cggatccggt ggtggtgcaa atcaaagaac tgctcctcag
      721 tggatgttgc ctttacttct aggcctgtac ggaagtgtta cttctgctct aaaagctgcg
      781 gaattgtacc cgcgggccca ccatggcatc aatgcagaag ctgatctcag aggaggacct
      841 gcttatggcc atggaggccc gaattccgac catgccgtcg gagaagacct tcaagcagcg
      901 ccgcaccttc gaacaaagag tagaagatgt ccgacttatt cgagagcagc atccaaccaa
      961 aatcccggtg ataatagaac gatacaaggg tgagaagcag cttcctgttc tggataaaac
     1021 aaagttcctt gtacctgacc atgtcaacat gagtgagctc atcaagataa ttagaaggcg
     1081 cttacagctc aatgctaatc aggccttctt cctgttggtg aacggacaca gcatggtcag
     1141 cgtctccaca ccaatctcag aggtgtatga gagtgagaaa gatgaagatg gattcctgta
     1201 catggtctat gcctcccagg agacgttcgg gatgaaattg tcagtgtaga tctctcgagg
     1261 taccgcggcc gcggggatcc agacatgata agatacattg atgagtttgg acaaaccaca
     1321 actagaatgc agtgaaaaaa atgctttatt tgtgaaattt gtgatgctat tgctttattt
     1381 gtaaccatta taagctgcaa taaacaagtt aacaacaaca attgcattca ttttatgttt
     1441 caggttcagg gggaggtgtg ggaggttttt tcggatcctc tagagtcgat ctgcaggcat
     1501 gctagcttgg cgtaatcatg gtcatagctg tttcctgtgt gaaattgtta tccgctcaca
     1561 attccacaca acatacgagc cggaagcata aagtgtaaag cctggggtgc ctaatgagtg
     1621 agctaactca cattaattgc gttgcgctca ctgcccgctt tccagtcggg aaacctgtcg
     1681 tgccagctgc attaatgaat cggccaacgc gcggggagag gcggtttgcg tattgggcgc
     1741 tcttccgctt cctcgctcac tgactcgctg cgctcggtcg ttcggctgcg gcgagcggta
     1801 tcagctcact caaaggcggt aatacggtta tccacagaat caggggataa cgcaggaaag
     1861 aacatgtgag caaaaggcca gcaaaaggcc aggaaccgta aaaaggccgc gttgctggcg
     1921 tttttccata ggctccgccc ccctgacgag catcacaaaa atcgacgctc aagtcagagg
     1981 tggcgaaacc cgacaggact ataaagatac caggcgtttc cccctggaag ctccctcgtg
     2041 cgctctcctg ttccgaccct gccgcttacc ggatacctgt ccgcctttct cccttcggga
     2101 agcgtggcgc tttctcatag ctcacgctgt aggtatctca gttcggtgta ggtcgttcgc
     2161 tccaagctgg gctgtgtgca cgaacccccc gttcagcccg accgctgcgc cttatccggt
     2221 aactatcgtc ttgagtccaa cccggtaaga cacgacttat cgccactggc agcagccact
     2281 ggtaacagga ttagcagagc gaggtatgta ggcggtgcta cagagttctt gaagtggtgg
     2341 cctaactacg gctacactag aagaacagta tttggtatct gcgctctgct gaagccagtt
     2401 accttcggaa aaagagttgg tagctcttga tccggcaaac aaaccaccgc tggtagcggt
     2461 ggtttttttg tttgcaagca gcagattacg cgcagaaaaa aaggatctca agaagatcct
     2521 ttgatctttt ctacggggtc tgacgctcag tggaacgaaa actcacgtta agggattttg
     2581 gtcatgagat tatcaaaaag gatcttcacc tagatccttt taaattaaaa atgaagtttt
     2641 aaatcaatct aaagtatata tgagtaaact tggtctgaca gttaccaatg cttaatcagt
     2701 gaggcaccta tctcagcgat ctgtctattt cgttcatcca tagttgcctg actccccgtc
     2761 gtgtagataa ctacgatacg ggagggctta ccatctggcc ccagtgctgc aatgataccg
     2821 cgagacccac gctcaccggc tccagattta tcagcaataa accagccagc cggaagggcc
     2881 gagcgcagaa gtggtcctgc aactttatcc gcctccatcc agtctattaa ttgttgccgg
     2941 gaagctagag taagtagttc gccagttaat agtttgcgca acgttgttgc cattgctaca
     3001 ggcatcgtgg tgtcacgctc gtcgtttggt atggcttcat tcagctccgg ttcccaacga
     3061 tcaaggcgag ttacatgatc ccccatgttg tgcaaaaaag cggttagctc cttcggtcct
     3121 ccgatcgttg tcagaagtaa gttggccgca gtgttatcac tcatggttat ggcagcactg
     3181 cataattctc ttactgtcat gccatccgta agatgctttt ctgtgactgg tgagtactca
     3241 accaagtcat tctgagaata gtgtatgcgg cgaccgagtt gctcttgccc ggcgtcaata
     3301 cgggataata ccgcgccaca tagcagaact ttaaaagtgc tcatcattgg aaaacgttct
     3361 tcggggcgaa aactctcaag gatcttaccg ctgttgagat ccagttcgat gtaacccact
     3421 cgtgcaccca actgatcttc agcatctttt actttcacca gcgtttctgg gtgagcaaaa
     3481 acaggaaggc aaaatgccgc aaaaaaggga ataagggcga cacggaaatg ttgaatactc
     3541 atactcttcc tttttcaata ttattgaagc atttatcagg gttattgtct catgagcgga
     3601 tacatatttg aatgtattta gaaaaataaa caaatagggg ttccgcgcac atttccccga
     3661 aaagtgccac ctgacgtcta agaaaccatt attatcatga cattaaccta taaaaatagg
     3721 cgtatcacga ggccctttcg tctcgcgcgt ttcggtgatg acggtgaaaa cctctgacac
     3781 atgcagctcc cggagacggt cacagcttgt ctgtaagcgg atgccgggag cagacaagcc
     3841 cgtcagggcg cgtcagcggg tgttggcggg tgtcggggct ggcttaacta tgcggcatca
     3901 gagcagattg tactgagagt gcaccatatg cggtgtgaaa taccgcacag atgcgtaagg
     3961 agaaaatacc gcatcaggcg ccattcgcca ttcaggctgc gcaactgttg ggaagggcga
     4021 tcggtgcggg cctcttcgct attacgccag ctggcgaaag ggggatgtgc tgcaaggcga
     4081 ttaagttggg taacgccagg gttttcccag tcacgacgtt gtaaaacgac ggccagtgag
     4141 ttcgagcttg catgcctgca ggt
//
